>Addgene plasmid #73562 | G-GECO1.2-Orai1 | depositor full sequence | sequence record 136820 | G-GECO1.2-Orai1 sequence 6138 bps
TAATAGTAATCAATTACGGGGTCATTAGTTCATAGCCCATATATGGAGTTCCGCGTTACATAACTTACGG
TAAATGGCCCGCCTGGCTGACCGCCCAACGACCCCCGCCCATTGACGTCAATAATGACGTATGTTCCCAT
AGTAACGCCAATAGGGACTTTCCATTGACGTCAATGGGTGGAGTATTTACGGTAAACTGCCCACTTGGCA
GTACATCAAGTGTATCATATGCCAAGTACGCCCCCTATTGACGTCAATGACGGTAAATGGCCCGCCTGGC
ATTATGCCCAGTACATGACCTTATGGGACTTTCCTACTTGGCAGTACATCTACGTATTAGTCATCGCTAT
TACCATGGTGATGCGGTTTTGGCAGTACATCAATGGGCGTGGATAGCGGTTTGACTCACGGGGATTTCCA
AGTCTCCACCCCATTGACGTCAATGGGAGTTTGTTTTGGCACCAAAATCAACGGGACTTTCCAAAATGTC
GTAACAACTCCGCCCCATTGACGCAAATGGGCGGTAGGCGTGTACGGTGGGAGGTCTATATAAGCAGAGC
TGGTTTAGTGAACCGTCAGATCCGCTAGCGCTACCGGTCGCCACCATGGTCGACTCATCACGTCGTAAGT
GGAATAAGACAGGTCACGCAGTCAGAGCTATAGGTCGGCTGAGCTCACTCGAGAACGTCTATATCAAGGC
CGACGAGCAGAAGAACGGCATCAAGGCGTACTTCAAGATCCGCCACAACATCGAGGGCGGCGGCGTGCAG
CTCGCCTACCACTACCAGCAGAACACCCCCATCGGCGACGGCCCCGTGCTGCTGCCCGACAACCACTACC
TGAGCGTGCAGTCCATGCTTTCGAAAGACCCCAACGAGAAGCGCGATCACATGGTCCTGCTGGAGTTCGT
GACCGCCGCCGGGATCACTCTCGGCATGGACGAGCTGTACAAGGGCGGTACCGGAGGGAGCGAATCCATG
GTGAGCAAGGGCGAGGAGCTGTTCACCGGGGTGGTGCCCATCCAGGTCGAGCTGGACGGCGACGTAAACG
GCCACAAGTTCAGCGTGTCCGGCGAGGGTGAGGGCGATGCCACCTACGGCAAGCTGACCCTGAAGTTCAT
CTGCACCACCGGCAAGCTGCCCGTGCCCTGGCCCACCCTCGTGACCACCCTGACCTACGGCGTGCAGTGC
TTCAGCCGCTACCCCGACCACATGAAGCAGCACGACTTCTTCAAGTCCGCCATGCCCGAAGGCTACATCC
AGGAGCGCACCATCTTCTTCAAGGGCGACGGCAACTACAAGACCCGCGCCGAGGTGAAGTTCGAGGGCGA
CACCCTGGTGAACCGCATCGAGCTGAAGGGCATCGACTTCAAGGAGGACGGCAACATCCTGGGGCACAAG
CTGGAGTACAACACGCGTGACCAACTGACTGAAGAGCAGATCGCAGAATTTAAAGAGGCTTTCTCCCTAT
TTGACAAGGACGGGGATGGGACGATAACAACCAAGGAGCTGGGGACGGTGATGCGGTCTCTGGGGCAGAA
CCCCACAGAAGCAGAGCTGCAGGACATGATCAATGAAGTAGATGCCGACGGTGACGGCACAATCGACTTC
CCTGAGTTCCTGACAATGATGGCAAGAAAAATGAAAGACACAGACAGTGAAGAAGAAATTAGAGAAGCGT
TCCGTGTGTTTGATAAGGACGGCAATGGCTACATCGGCGCAGCAGAGCTTCGCCACGTGATGACAAACCT
TGGAGAGAAGTTAACAGATGAAGAGGTTGATGAAATGATCAGGGTAGCAGACATCGATGGGGATGGTCAG
GTAAACTACGAAGAGTTTGTACAAATGATGACAGCGAAGCAGATCTCGAGCTCAAGCTTCGAATTCCATC
CGGAGCCCGCCCCGCCCCCGAGCCGCAGCAGTCCCGAGCTTCCCCCAAGCGGCGGCAGCACCACCAGCGG
CAGCCGCCGGAGCCGCCGCCGCAGCGGGGACGGGGAGCCCCCGGGGGCCCCGCCACCGCCGCCGTCCGCC
GTCACCTACCCGGACTGGATCGGCCAGAGTTACTCCGAGGTGATGAGCCTCAACGAGCACTCCATGCAGG
CGCTGTCCTGGCGCAAGCTCTACTTGAGCCGCGCCAAGCTTAAAGCCTCCAGCCGGACCTCGGCTCTGCT
CTCCGGCTTCGCCATGGTGGCAATGGTGGAGGTGCAGCTGGACGCTGACCACGACTACCCACCGGGGCTG
CTCATCGCCTTCAGTGCCTGCACCACAGTGCTGGTGGCTGTGCACCTGTTTGCGCTCATGATCAGCACCT
GCATCCTGCCCAACATCGAGGCGGTGAGCAACGTGCACAATCTCAACTCGGTCAAGGAGTCCCCCCATGA
GCGCATGCACCGCCACATCGAGCTGGCCTGGGCCTTCTCCACCGTCATCGGCACGCTGCTCTTCCTAGCT
GAGGTGGTGCTGCTCTGCTGGGTCAAGTTCTTGCCCCTCAAGAAGCAGCCAGGCCAGCCAAGGCCCACCA
GCAAGCCCCCCGCCAGTGGCGCAGCAGCCAACGTCAGCACCAGCGGCATCACCCCGGGCCAGGCAGCTGC
CATCGCCTCGACCACCATCATGGTGCCCTTCGGCCTGATCTTTATCGTCTTCGCCGTCCACTTCTACCGC
TCACTGGTTAGCCATAAGACCGACCGACAGTTCCAGGAGCTCAACGAGCTGGCGGAGTTTGCCCGCTTAC
AGGACCAGCTGGACCACAGAGGGGACCACCCCCTGACGCCCGGCAGCCACTATGCCTAGGGATCCACCGG
ATCTAGATAACTGATCATAATCAGCCATACCACATTTGTAGAGGTTTTACTTGCTTTAAAAAACCTCCCA
CACCTCCCCCTGAACCTGAAACATAAAATGAATGCAATTGTTGTTGTTAACTTGTTTATTGCAGCTTATA
ATGGTTACAAATAAAGCAATAGCATCACAAATTTCACAAATAAAGCATTTTTTTCACTGCATTCTAGTTG
TGGTTTGTCCAAACTCATCAATGTATCTTAACGCGTAAATTGTAAGCGTTAATATTTTGTTAAAATTCGC
GTTAAATTTTTGTTAAATCAGCTCATTTTTTAACCAATAGGCCGAAATCGGCAAAATCCCTTATAAATCA
AAAGAATAGACCGAGATAGGGT
[37 nt withheld, positions 3173-3209]
AAAGAACGTGGACTCCAACGTCAAAGG
[49 nt withheld, positions 3237-3285]
T
[91 nt withheld, positions 3287-3377]
G
[124 nt withheld, positions 3379-3502]
CAGGTGGCACTTTTCGGGGAAATGTGCGCGGAACCCCTATTTGTTTATTTTTCTAAATACATTCAAATAT
GTATCCGCTCATGAGACAATAACCCTGATAAATGCTTCAATAATATTGAAAAAGGAAGAGTCCTGAGGCG
GAAAGAACCAGCTGTGGAATGTGTGTCAGTTAGGGTGTGGAAAGTCCCCAGGCTCCCCAGCAGGCAGAAG
TATGCAAAGCATGCATCTCAATTAGTCAGCAACCAGGTGTGGAAAGTCCCCAGGCTCCCCAGCAGGCAGA
AGTATGCAAAGCATGCATCTCAATTAGTCAGCAACCATAGTCCCGCCCCTAACTCCGCCCATCCCGCCCC
TAACTCCGCCCAGTTCCGCCCATTCTCCGCCCCATGGCTGACTAATTTTTTTTATTTATGCAGAGGCCGA
GGCCGCCTCGGCCTCTGAGCTATTCCAGAAGTAGTGAGGAGGCTTTTTTGGAGGCCTAGGCTTTTGCAAA
GATCGATCAAGAGACAGGATGAGGATCGTTTCGCATGATTGAACAAGATGGATTGCACGCAGGTTCTCCG
GCCGCTTGGGTGGAGAGGCTATTCGGCTATGACTGGGCACAACAGACAATCGGCTGCTCTGATGCCGCCG
TGTTCCGGCTGTCAGCGCAGGGGCGCCCGGTTCTTTTTGTCAAGACCGACCTGTCCGGTGCCCTGAATGA
ACTGCAAGACGAGGCAGCGCGGCTATCGTGGCTGGCCACGACGGGCGTTCCTTGCGCAGCTGTGCTCGAC
GTTGTCACTGAAGCGGGAAGGGACTGGCTGCTATTGGGCGAAGTGCCGGGGCAGGATCTCCTGTCATCTC
ACCTTGCTCCTGCCGAGAAAGTATCCATCATGGCTGATGCAATGCGGCGGCTGCATACGCTTGATCCGGC
TACCTGCCCATTCGACCACCAAGCGAAACATCGCATCGAGCGAGCACGTACTCGGATGGAAGCCGGTCTT
GTCGATCAGGATGATCTGGACGAAGAGCATCAGGGGCTCGCGCCAGCCGAACTGTTCGCCAGGCTCAAGG
CGAGCATGCCCGACGGCGAGGATCTCGTCGTGACCCATGGCGATGCCTGCTTGCCGAATATCATGGTGGA
AAATGGCCGCTTTTCTGGATTCATCGACTGTGGCCGGCTGGGTGTGGCGGACCGCTATCAGGACATAGCG
TTGGCTACCCGTGATATTGCTGAAGAGCTTGGCGGCGAATGGGCTGACCGCTTCCTCGTGCTTTACGGTA
TCGCCGCTCCCGATTCGCAGCGCATCGCCTTCTATCGCCTTCTTGACGAGTTCTTCTGAGCGGGACTCTG
GGGTTCGAAATGACCGACCAAGCGACGCCCAACCTGCCATCACGAGATTTCGATTCCACCGCCGCCTTCT
ATGAAAGGTTGGGCTTCGGAATCGTTTTCCGGGACGCCGGCTGGATGATCCTCCAGCGCGGGGATCTCAT
GCTGGAGTTCTTCGCCCACCCTAGGGGGAGGCTAACTGAAACACGGAAGGAGACAATACCGGAAGGAACC
CGCGCTATGACGGCAATAAAAAGACAGAATAAAACGCACGGTGTTGGGTCGTTTGTTCATAAACGCGGGG
TTCGGTCCCAGGGCTGGCACTCTGTCGATACCCCACCGAGACCCCATTGGGGCCAATACGCCCGCGTTTC
TTCCTTTTCCCCACCCCACCCCCCAAGTTCGGGTGAAGGCCCAGGGCTCGCAGCCAACGTCGGGGCGGCA
GGCCCTGCCATAGCCTCAGGTTACTCATATATACTTTAGATTGATTTAAAACTTCATTTTTAATTTAAAA
GGATCTAGGTGAAGATCCTTTTTGATAATCTCATGACCAAAATCCCTTAACGTGAGTTTTCGTTCCACTG
AGCGTCAGACCCCGTAGAAAAGATCAAAGGATCTTCTTGAGATCCTTTTTTTCTGCGCGTAATCTGCTGC
TTGCAAACAAAAAAACCACCGCTACCAGCGGTGGTTTGTTTGCCGGATCAAGAGCTACCAACTCTTTTTC
CGAAGGTAACTGGCTTCAGCAGAGCGCAGATACCAAATACTGTCCTTCTAGTGTAGCCGTAGTTAGGCCA
CCACTTCAAGAACTCTGTAGCACCGCCTACATACCTCGCTCTGCTAATCCTGTTACCAGTGGCTGCTGCC
AGTGGCGATAAGTCGTGTCTTACCGGGTTGGACTCAAGACGATAGTTACCGGATAAGGCGCAGCGGTCGG
GCTGAACGGGGGGTTCGTGCACACAGCCCAGCTTGGAGCGAACGACCTACACCGAACTGAGATACCTACA
GCGTGAGCTATGAGAAAGCGCCACGCTTCCCGAAGGGAGAAAGGCGGACAGGTATCCGGTAAGCGGCAGG
GTCGGAACAGGAGAGCGCACGAGGGAGCTTCCAGGGGGAAACGCCTGGTATCTTTATAGTCCTGTCGGGT
TTCGCCACCTCTGACTTGAGCGTCGATTTTTGTGATGCTCGTCAGGGGGGCGGAGCCTATGGAAAAACGC
CAGCAACGCGGCCTTTTTACGGTTCCTGGCCTTTTGCTGGCCTTTTGCTCACATGTTCTTTCCTGCGTTA
TCCCCTGATTCTGTGGATAACCGTATTACCGCCATGCATTAGTTAT
Features (pLannotate 1.2.2; 15 found; start..end, strand, type, name):
     54..357     +  enhancer       CMV enhancer: human cytomegalovirus immediate early enhancer
    358..561     +  promoter       CMV promoter: human cytomegalovirus (CMV) immediate early promoter
    598..1859    +  CDS            GCaMP6f (fragment): improved fluorescent protein-based calcium sensor (Chen et al., 2013)
   1861..1886    +  misc_feature   MCS (fragment): multiple cloning site
   1887..2786    +  CDS            ORAI1: CRCM1_HUMAN - Also known as CRACM1, TMEM142A. Experimental evidence at protein level: Swiss-Prot protein existence level 1. Ca(2+) release-activated Ca(2+) (CRAC) channel subunit which mediates Ca(2+) influx following depletion of intracellular Ca(2+) stores and channel activation by the Ca(2+) sensor, STIM1 (PubMed:16582901, PubMed:16645049, PubMed:16733527, PubMed:16766533, PubMed:16807233, PubMed:19249086, PubMed:23307288, PubMed:24351972, PubMed:24591628, PubMed:28219928, PubMed:20354224, PubMed:26956484). CRAC channels are the main pathway for Ca(2+) influx in T-cells and promote the immu
   2812..2896    +  CDS            large T antigen (fragment): large T antigen from SV40 (simian virus 40)
   2919..3040    +  polyA_signal   SV40 poly(A) signal: SV40 polyadenylation signal
   3074..3502    -  rep_origin     f1 ori (sequence partly withheld): f1 bacteriophage origin of replication; arrow indicates direction of (+) strand synthesis
   3529..3633    +  promoter       AmpR promoter: bla
   3635..3992    +  promoter       SV40 promoter: SV40 enhancer and early promoter
   4027..4821    +  CDS            NeoR/KanR: aminoglycoside phosphotransferase from Tn5; aph(3')-II (or nptII); confers resistance to neomycin, kanamycin, and G418 (Geneticin®)
   4842..4994    +  CDS            ble (fragment): BLE_KLEPN - Experimental evidence at protein level: Swiss-Prot protein existence level 1. Binding protein with a strong affinity to the bleomycin family of antibiotics. Binds to CL990; an antimitotic-antibiotic compound. From Klebsiella pneumoniae.
   5053..5100    +  polyA_signal   HSV TK poly(A) signal: herpes simplex virus thymidine kinase polyadenylation signal (Cole and Stacy, 1985)
   5191..5207    -  polyA_signal   bGH poly(A) signal (fragment): bovine growth hormone polyadenylation signal
   5429..6017    +  rep_origin     ori: high-copy-number ColE1/pMB1/pBR322/pUC origin of replication
