[The description below was written by a language model from this plasmid's Addgene catalogue record and pLannotate feature annotations shown in this document.]
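Description:
G-GECO1.2-Orai1 is a mammalian expression plasmid built on the Clontech pEGFP-C2 backbone, in which the EGFP coding sequence has been replaced by the genetically encoded green calcium indicator G-GECO1.2. The total size is 6,138 bp. It replicates at high copy in E. coli from a ColE1/pUC-type origin and also carries an f1 origin. A single Tn5 aminoglycoside phosphotransferase (NeoR/KanR) gene serves both hosts. A bacterial promoter (annotated as the AmpR promoter) drives it for kanamycin selection, while the SV40 enhancer/early promoter and an HSV TK polyadenylation signal allow G418 selection of transfected mammalian cells.

The payload is a 2,184 bp fusion open reading frame expressed from the human CMV immediate-early enhancer and promoter and terminated by the SV40 poly(A) signal. G-GECO1.2 sits at the N terminus and is joined through a short remnant of the multiple cloning site to full-length human ORAI1, the pore-forming subunit of the calcium release-activated calcium (CRAC) channel that is gated by STIM1 after store depletion. The automated annotation labels the sensor portion as a GCaMP6f fragment, which probably reflects the shared calmodulin/M13/circularly permuted GFP architecture of these indicators rather than a different insert. The short hits to large T antigen, ble and bGH poly(A) look like incidental matches to backbone sequence. The depositor notes that the ORAI1 clone carries a silent polymorphism at threonine 266.

Tethering the indicator directly to the channel places it close to the site of calcium entry. The construct therefore acts as a green fluorescent reporter of Orai1-associated calcium influx, and the associated publication describes its use for optical recording of channel gating and influx oscillations.
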