Addgene plasmid #73562: G-GECO1.2-Orai1
Purpose: Green fluorescent reporter of Orai1-associated calcium influx
Depositing lab: Michael Cahalan. Depositing organization: University of California, Irvine. Publication: Genetically targeted single-channel optical recording reveals multiple Orai1 gating states and oscillations in calcium influx. Dynes JL, Amcheslavsky A, Cahalan MD. Proc Natl Acad Sci U S A. 2016 Jan 12;113(2):440-5. doi: 10.1073/pnas.1523410113. Epub 2015 Dec 28. PubMed 26712003.
Backbone
  Vector backbone: pEGFP-C2
  Backbone manufacturer: Clontech
  Backbone size w/o insert (bp): 3954
  Total vector size (bp): 6138
  Modifications to backbone: The EGFP gene has been replaced with the genetically encoded calcium indicator G-GECO1.2
  Vector type: Mammalian Expression
  Selectable markers: Neomycin (select with G418)
Growth in bacteria
  Bacterial resistance: Kanamycin, 50 μg/mL
  Growth temperature: 37°C
  Growth strain: DH5alpha
  Copy number: High Copy
Gene/Insert
  Gene/Insert name: G-GECO1.2-Orai1
  Species: H. sapiens (human), Synthetic
  Insert size (bp): 2184
  GenBank ID: NM_032790.3 JN258415.1
  Entrez Gene: ORAI1 (a.k.a. CRACM1, IMD9, ORAT1, TAM2, TMEM142A)
  Promoter: CMV Immediate Early
  Tag / fusion protein: G-GECO1.2 (N terminal on insert)
  Cloning method: Restriction Enzyme; 5′ cloning site AgeI (not destroyed); 3′ cloning site BamHI (not destroyed)
  Sequencing primers: 5′ TGACGTCAATGGGAGTTTG; 3′ ACATTGATGAGTTTGGAC
Terms and licenses: Academic/Nonprofit Terms; Industry Terms: Not Available to Industry
Depositor comments: The fusion protein in this plasmid contains the genetically encoded calcium indicator G-GECO1.2 from the plasmid CMV-G-GECO1.2 (Addgene plasmid # 32446) provided by Robert Campbell. Note that the hOrai1 gene isolated in the Cahalan lab contains a silent mutation/polymorphism (T798C; aa T266).
How to cite: G-GECO1.2-Orai1 was a gift from Michael Cahalan (Addgene plasmid # 73562 ; http://n2t.net/addgene:73562 ; RRID:Addgene_73562)
