>Addgene plasmid #73562 | G-GECO1.2-Orai1 | depositor partial sequence | sequence record 136821 | G-GECO1.2-Orai1 coding region
ATGGTCGACTCATCACGTCGTAAGTGGAATAAGACAGGTCACGCAGTCAGAGCTATAGGTCGGCTGAGCT
CACTCGAGAACGTCTATATCAAGGCCGACGAGCAGAAGAACGGCATCAAGGCGTACTTCAAGATCCGCCA
CAACATCGAGGGCGGCGGCGTGCAGCTCGCCTACCACTACCAGCAGAACACCCCCATCGGCGACGGCCCC
GTGCTGCTGCCCGACAACCACTACCTGAGCGTGCAGTCCATGCTTTCGAAAGACCCCAACGAGAAGCGCG
ATCACATGGTCCTGCTGGAGTTCGTGACCGCCGCCGGGATCACTCTCGGCATGGACGAGCTGTACAAGGG
CGGTACCGGAGGGAGCGAATCCATGGTGAGCAAGGGCGAGGAGCTGTTCACCGGGGTGGTGCCCATCCAG
GTCGAGCTGGACGGCGACGTAAACGGCCACAAGTTCAGCGTGTCCGGCGAGGGTGAGGGCGATGCCACCT
ACGGCAAGCTGACCCTGAAGTTCATCTGCACCACCGGCAAGCTGCCCGTGCCCTGGCCCACCCTCGTGAC
CACCCTGACCTACGGCGTGCAGTGCTTCAGCCGCTACCCCGACCACATGAAGCAGCACGACTTCTTCAAG
TCCGCCATGCCCGAAGGCTACATCCAGGAGCGCACCATCTTCTTCAAGGGCGACGGCAACTACAAGACCC
GCGCCGAGGTGAAGTTCGAGGGCGACACCCTGGTGAACCGCATCGAGCTGAAGGGCATCGACTTCAAGGA
GGACGGCAACATCCTGGGGCACAAGCTGGAGTACAACACGCGTGACCAACTGACTGAAGAGCAGATCGCA
GAATTTAAAGAGGCTTTCTCCCTATTTGACAAGGACGGGGATGGGACGATAACAACCAAGGAGCTGGGGA
CGGTGATGCGGTCTCTGGGGCAGAACCCCACAGAAGCAGAGCTGCAGGACATGATCAATGAAGTAGATGC
CGACGGTGACGGCACAATCGACTTCCCTGAGTTCCTGACAATGATGGCAAGAAAAATGAAAGACACAGAC
AGTGAAGAAGAAATTAGAGAAGCGTTCCGTGTGTTTGATAAGGACGGCAATGGCTACATCGGCGCAGCAG
AGCTTCGCCACGTGATGACAAACCTTGGAGAGAAGTTAACAGATGAAGAGGTTGATGAAATGATCAGGGT
AGCAGACATCGATGGGGATGGTCAGGTAAACTACGAAGAGTTTGTACAAATGATGACAGCGAAGCAGATC
TCGAGCTCAAGCTTCGAATTCCATCCGGAGCCCGCCCCGCCCCCGAGCCGCAGCAGTCCCGAGCTTCCCC
CAAGCGGCGGCAGCACCACCAGCGGCAGCCGCCGGAGCCGCCGCCGCAGCGGGGACGGGGAGCCCCCGGG
GGCCCCGCCACCGCCGCCGTCCGCCGTCACCTACCCGGACTGGATCGGCCAGAGTTACTCCGAGGTGATG
AGCCTCAACGAGCACTCCATGCAGGCGCTGTCCTGGCGCAAGCTCTACTTGAGCCGCGCCAAGCTTAAAG
CCTCCAGCCGGACCTCGGCTCTGCTCTCCGGCTTCGCCATGGTGGCAATGGTGGAGGTGCAGCTGGACGC
TGACCACGACTACCCACCGGGGCTGCTCATCGCCTTCAGTGCCTGCACCACAGTGCTGGTGGCTGTGCAC
CTGTTTGCGCTCATGATCAGCACCTGCATCCTGCCCAACATCGAGGCGGTGAGCAACGTGCACAATCTCA
ACTCGGTCAAGGAGTCCCCCCATGAGCGCATGCACCGCCACATCGAGCTGGCCTGGGCCTTCTCCACCGT
CATCGGCACGCTGCTCTTCCTAGCTGAGGTGGTGCTGCTCTGCTGGGTCAAGTTCTTGCCCCTCAAGAAG
CAGCCAGGCCAGCCAAGGCCCACCAGCAAGCCCCCCGCCAGTGGCGCAGCAGCCAACGTCAGCACCAGCG
GCATCACCCCGGGCCAGGCAGCTGCCATCGCCTCGACCACCATCATGGTGCCCTTCGGCCTGATCTTTAT
CGTCTTCGCCGTCCACTTCTACCGCTCACTGGTTAGCCATAAGACCGACCGACAGTTCCAGGAGCTCAAC
GAGCTGGCGGAGTTTGCCCGCTTACAGGACCAGCTGGACCACAGAGGGGACCACCCCCTGACGCCCGGCA
GCCACTATGCCTAG
