>Addgene plasmid #73562 | G-GECO1.2-Orai1 | addgene partial sequence | sequence record 139867 | CMV-F 5'-CGCAAATGGGCGGTAGGCGTG-3'
CTGGTTTAGTGAACCGTCAGATCCGCTAGCGCTACCGGTCGCCACCATGGTCGACTCATCACGTCGTAAG
TGGAATAAGACAGGTCACGCAGTCAGAGCTATAGGTCGGCTGAGCTCACTCGAGAACGTCTATATCAAGG
CCGACGAGCAGAAGAACGGCATCAAGGCGTACTTCAAGATCCGCCACAACATCGAGGGCGGCGGCGTGCA
GCTCGCCTACCACTACCAGCAGAACACCCCCATCGGCGACGGCCCCGTGCTGCTGCCCGACAACCACTAC
CTGAGCGTGCAGTCCATGCTTTCGAAAGACCCCAACGAGAAGCGCGATCACATGGTCCTGCTGGAGTTCG
TGACCGCCGCCGGGATCACTCTCGGCATGGACGAGCTGTACAAGGGCGGTACCGGAGGGAGCGAATCCAT
GGTGAGCAAGGGCGAGGAGCTGTTCACCGGGGTGGTGCCCATCCAGGTCGAGCTGGACGGCGACGTAAAC
GGCCACAAGTTCAGCGTGTCCGGCGAGGGTGAGGGCGATGCCACCTACGGCAAGCTGACCCTGAAGTTCA
TCTGCACCACCGGCAAGCTGCCCGTGCCCTGGCCCACCCTCGTGACCACCCTGACCTACGGCGTGCAGTG
CTTCAGCCGCTACCCCGACCACATGAAGCAGCACGACTTCTTCAAGTCCGCCATGCCCGAAGGCTACATC
CAGGAGCGCACCATCTTCTTCAAGGGCGACGGCAACTACAAGACCCGCGCCGAGGTGAAGTTCGAGGGCG
ACACCCTGGTGAACCGCATCGAGCTGAAGGGCATCGACTTCAAGGAGGACGGCAACATCCTGGGGCACAA
GCTGGAGTACAACACGCGTGACCAACTGACTGAAGAGCAGATCGCAGA
