>Addgene plasmid #73562 | G-GECO1.2-Orai1 | addgene partial sequence | sequence record 139869 | SV40pA-R 5'-GAAATTTGTGATGCTATTGC-3'
TTAACAACAACAATTGCATTCATTTTATGTTTCAGGTTCAGGGGGAGGTGTGGGAGGTTTTTTAAAGCAA
GTAAAACCTCTACAAATGTGGTATGGCTGATTATGATCAGTTATCTAGATCCGGTGGATCCCTAGGCATA
GTGGCTGCCGGGCGTCAGGGGGTGGTCCCCTCTGTGGTCCAGCTGGTCCTGTAAGCGGGCAAACTCCGCC
AGCTCGTTGAGCTCCTGGAACTGTCGGTCGGTCTTATGGCTAACCAGTGAGCGGTAGAAGTGGACGGCGA
AGACGATAAAGATCAGGCCGAAGGGCACCATGATGGTGGTCGAGGCGATGGCAGCTGCCTGGCCCGGGGT
GATGCCGCTGGTGCTGACGTTGGCTGCTGCGCCACTGGCGGGGGGCTTGCTGGTGGGCCTTGGCTGGCCT
GGCTGCTTCTTGAGGGGCAAGAACTTGACCCAGCAGAGCAGCACCACCTCAGCTAGGAAGAGCAGCGTGC
CGATGACGGTGGAGAAGGCCCAGGCCAGCTCGATGTGGCGGTGCATGCGCTCATGGGGGGACTCCTTGAC
CGAGTTGAGATTGTGCACGTTGCTCACCGCCTCGATGTTGGGCAGGATGCAGGTGCTGATCATGAGCGCA
AACAGGTGCACAGCCACCAGCACTGTGGTGCAGGCACTGAAGGCGATGAGCAGCCCCGGTGGGTAGTCGT
GGTCAGCGTCCAGCTGCACCTCCACCATTGCCACCATGGCGAAGCCGGAGAGCAGAGCCGAGGTCCGGCT
GGAGGCTTTAAGCTTGGCGCGGCTCAAGTAGAGCTTGCGCCAGGACAGCGCCTGCATGGAGTGCTCGTTG
AGGCTCATCACCTCGGAGTAACTCTGGCCGATCCAGTCCGGGTAGGTGAC
